Addgene plasmid #248587: GST-tag ARIH1 binding E2 variant L3A1-1
Purpose: N-term GST tag E2 variant selected for activated ARIH1
Depositing lab: Brenda Schulman. Depositing organization: Max Planck Institute of Biochemistry. Publication: E2 variants for probing E3 ubiquitin ligase activities. Du J, Andree GA, Horn-Ghetko D, Stier L, Singh J, Kostrhon S, Kiss L, Mann M, Sidhu SS, Schulman BA. Proc Natl Acad Sci U S A. 2026 Jan 6;123(1):e2524899122. doi: 10.1073/pnas.2524899122. Epub 2026 Jan 2. PubMed 41481455.
Backbone
  Vector backbone: pGEX
  Vector type: Bacterial Expression
Growth in bacteria
  Bacterial resistance: Ampicillin, 100 μg/mL
  Growth temperature: 37°C
  Growth strain: DH5alpha
  Copy number: High Copy
Gene/Insert
  Gene/Insert name: pGEX-GST-L3A1-1
  Species: Synthetic
  Insert size (bp): 465
  Tag / fusion protein: GST (N terminal on backbone); Avi (C terminal on insert)
  Cloning method: Gibson Cloning
  Sequencing primers: 5′ CCAGCAAGTATATAGCATGG
Terms and licenses: Academic/Nonprofit Terms; Industry Terms: Not Available to Industry
How to cite: GST-tag ARIH1 binding E2 variant L3A1-1 was a gift from Brenda Schulman (Addgene plasmid # 248587 ; http://n2t.net/addgene:248587 ; RRID:Addgene_248587)
