[The description below was written by a language model from this plasmid's Addgene catalogue record and pLannotate feature annotations shown in this document.]
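Description:
GST-tag ARIH1 binding E2 variant L3A1-1 is a bacterial expression plasmid built on a pGEX backbone, about 5.5 kb in the sequenced record. It is propagated in E. coli through a high-copy ColE1/pMB1-type origin and selected with ampicillin via the β-lactamase (AmpR) gene under its own promoter. The backbone also carries lacI with its native promoter, short remnants of pBR322 rop and bom regions, and a leftover lac promoter/operator/lacZα segment typical of pGEX vectors.

The expression cassette is driven by the tac promoter, a strong trp/lac hybrid, followed by a lac operator. The plasmid-encoded Lac repressor keeps transcription off until it is relieved with IPTG. The open reading frame begins with Schistosoma japonicum glutathione S-transferase, followed by a TEV protease recognition site (annotated as a partial match). This arrangement should allow glutathione-affinity capture of the fusion and subsequent removal of the GST moiety. Downstream is the synthetic 465 bp insert, introduced by Gibson cloning, which the annotation matches to human UBE2L3 (UbcH7), an E2 ubiquitin-conjugating enzyme that works with HECT and RBR-type E3 ligases such as ARIH1. According to the record, L3A1-1 is an engineered E2 variant selected for binding activated ARIH1; the specific substitutions are not stated. The catalogue also lists a C-terminal Avi tag, a substrate for site-specific biotinylation, although the feature table does not annotate it separately.

The construct is intended for recombinant production of the GST-tagged E2 variant in bacteria, for use as a reagent to probe E3 ubiquitin ligase activity, specifically the activated state of ARIH1.
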