Features (pLannotate 1.2.2; 18 found; start..end, strand, type, name):
      1..31      +  promoter       lac promoter: promoter for the E. coli lac operon
     39..55      +  protein_bind   lac operator: The lac repressor binds to the lac operator to inhibit transcription in E. coli. This inhibition can be relieved by adding lactose or isopropyl-β-D-thiogalactopyranoside (IPTG). lac repressor encoded by lacI
     75..248     +  CDS            lacZα: LacZα fragment of β-galactosidase; lacZ fragment
    512..628     -  CDS            yciV (fragment): RNAAM_ECOLI - Also known as trpH From Escherichia coli (strain K12).
    704..732     +  promoter       tac promoter: strong E. coli promoter; hybrid between the trp and lac UV5 promoters
    740..756     +  protein_bind   lac operator: The lac repressor binds to the lac operator to inhibit transcription in E. coli. This inhibition can be relieved by adding lactose or isopropyl-β-D-thiogalactopyranoside (IPTG). lac repressor encoded by lacI
    779..1432    +  CDS            GST26_SCHJA: Experimental evidence at protein level: Swiss-Prot protein existence level 1. GST isoenzymes appear to play a central role in the parasite detoxification system. Other functions are also suspected including a role in increasing the solubility of haematin in the parasite gut. From Schistosoma japonicum (Blood fluke).
   1439..1458    +  CDS            TEV site (fragment): tobacco etch virus (TEV) protease recognition and cleavage site
   1469..1927    +  CDS            UBE2L3: UB2L3_HUMAN - Also known as UBCE7, UBCH7. Experimental evidence at protein level: Swiss-Prot protein existence level 1. Ubiquitin-conjugating enzyme E2 that specifically acts with HECT-type and RBR family E3 ubiquitin-protein ligases. Does not function with most RING-containing E3 ubiquitin-protein ligases because it lacks intrinsic E3-independent reactivity with lysine: in contrast, it has activity with the RBR family E3 enzymes, such as PRKN and ARIH1, that function like RING-HECT hybrids. Accepts ubiquitin from the E1 complex and catalyzes its covalent attachment to other proteins. In vitro
   2003..2042    +  CDS            rop (fragment): Rop protein, which maintains plasmids at low copy number; rop
   2144..2184    +  misc_feature   bom (fragment): basis of mobility region from pBR322
   2289..2393    +  promoter       AmpR promoter: bla
   2394..3254    +  CDS            AmpR: β-lactamase; bla; confers resistance to ampicillin, carbenicillin, and related antibiotics
   3425..4013    +  rep_origin     ori: high-copy-number ColE1/pMB1/pBR322/pUC origin of replication
   4199..4250    -  misc_feature   bom (fragment): basis of mobility region from pBR322
   4257..4334    +  promoter       lacI promoter: lacI
   4335..5417    +  CDS            lacI: lac repressor; lacI; The lac repressor binds to the lac operator to inhibit transcription in E. coli. This inhibition can be relieved by adding lactose or isopropyl-β-D-thiogalactopyranoside (IPTG).
   5430..5451    +  protein_bind   CAP binding site: CAP binding activates transcription in the presence of cAMP. E. coli catabolite activator protein
>Addgene plasmid #248587 | GST-tag ARIH1 binding E2 variant L3A1-1 | addgene full sequence | sequence record 494534 | Addgene NGS Result
TTTACACTTTATGCTTCCGGCTCGTATGTTGTGTGGAATTGTGAGCGGATAACAATTTAACACAGGAAAC
AGCTATGACCATGATTACGGATTCACTGGCCGTCGTTTTACAACGTCGTGACTGGGAAAACCCTGGCGTT
ACCCAACTTAATCGCCTTGCAGCACATCCCCCTTTCGCCAGCTGGCGTAATAGCGAAGAGGCCCGCACCG
ATCGCCCTTCCCAACAGTTGCGCAGCCTGAATGGCGAATGGCGCTTTGCCTGGTTTCCGGCACCAGAAGC
GGTGCCGGAAAGCTGGCTGGAGTGCGATCTTCCTGAGGCCGATACTGTCGTCGTCCCCTCAAACTGGCAG
ATGCACGGTTACGATGCGCCCATCTACACCAACGTGACCTATCCCATTACGGTCAATCCGCCGTTTGTTC
CCACGGAGAATCCGACGGGTTGTTACTCGCTCACATTTAATGTTGATGAAAGCTGGCTACAGGAAGGCCA
GACGCGAATTATTTTTGATGGCGTTGGAATTAGCTTATCGACTGCACGGTGCACCAATGCTTCTGGCGTC
AGGCAGCCATCGGAAGCTGTGGTATGGCTGTGCAGGTCGTAAATCACTGCATAATTCGTGTCGCTCAAGG
CGCACTCCCGTTCTGGATAATGTTTTTTGCGCCGACATCATAACGGTTCTGGCAAATATTCTGAAATGAG
CTGTTGACAATTAATCATCGGCTCGTATAATGTGTGGAATTGTGAGCGGATAACAATTTCACACAGGAAA
CAGTATTCATGTCCCCTATACTAGGTTATTGGAAAATTAAGGGCCTTGTGCAACCCACTCGACTTCTTTT
GGAATATCTTGAAGAAAAATATGAAGAGCATTTGTATGAGCGCGATGAAGGTGATAAATGGCGAAACAAA
AAGTTTGAATTGGGTTTGGAGTTTCCCAATCTTCCTTATTATATTGATGGTGATGTTAAATTAACACAGT
CTATGGCCATCATACGTTATATAGCTGACAAGCACAACATGTTGGGTGGTTGTCCAAAAGAGCGTGCAGA
GATTTCAATGCTTGAAGGAGCGGTTTTGGATATTAGATACGGTGTTTCGAGAATTGCATATAGTAAAGAC
TTTGAAACTCTCAAAGTTGATTTTCTTAGCAAGCTACCTGAAATGCTGAAAATGTTCGAAGATCGTTTAT
GTCATAAAACATATTTAAATGGTGATCATGTAACCCATCCTGACTTCATGTTGTATGACGCTCTTGATGT
TGTTTTATACATGGACCCAATGTGCCTGGATGCGTTCCCAAAATTAGTTTGTTTTAAAAAACGTATTGAA
GCTATCCCACAAATTGATAAGTACTTGAAATCCAGCAAGTATATAGCATGGCCTTTGCAGGGCTGGCAAG
CCACGTTTGGTGGTGGCGACCATCCTCCAAAATCGGATGAAAACCTGTATTTTCAGGGATCCATGCGGGC
GGCCACGAGGAGGCTGAGGTGGGAGCTTGAAGAAATCCGCAAAGCAGGGATGAAAAACTTCCGTAACATC
CAGGTTGATGAAGCTAATTTATTGACTTGGCAAGGGCTTATTGTTCCTGACAACCCTCCATATGATAAGG
GAGCCTTCAGAATCGAAATCAACTTTCCAGCAGAGTACCCATTCAAACCACCGAAGATCACATTTAAAAC
AAAGATCTATCACCCAAACATCGACGAAAAGGGGCAGGTCTGTCTGCCAGTAATTAGTGCCGAAAACTGG
AAGCCAGCAACCAAAACCGACCAAGTAATCCAGTCCCTCATAGCACTGGTGAATGACCCCCAGCCTGAGC
ACCCGCTTCGGGCTGACCTAGCTGAAGAATACTCTAAGGACCGTAAAAAATTCGCAAAGAATGCTGAAGA
GTTTACAAAGAAATATGGGGAAAAGCGACCTGTGGACGGTCTTAACGACATCTTCGAGGCTCAAAAGATT
GAATGGCATGAATAAGCGGCCGCATCGTGACTGACTGACGATCTGCCTCGCGCGTTTCGGTGATGACGGT
GAAAACCTCTGACACATGCAGCTCCCGGAGACGGTCACAGCTTGTCTGTAAGCGGATGCCGGGAGCAGAC
AAGCCCGTCAGGGCGCGTCAGCGGGTGTTGGCGGGTGTCGGGGCGCAGCCATGACCCAGTCACGTAGCGA
TAGCGGAGTGTATAATTCTTGAAGACGAAAGGGCCTCGTGATACGCCTATTTTTATAGGTTAATGTCATG
ATAATAATGGTTTCTTAGACGTCAGGTGGCACTTTTCGGGGAAATGTGCGCGGAACCCCTATTTGTTTAT
TTTTCTAAATACATTCAAATATGTATCCGCTCATGAGACAATAACCCTGATAAATGCTTCAATAATATTG
AAAAAGGAAGAGTATGAGTATTCAACATTTCCGTGTCGCCCTTATTCCCTTTTTTGCGGCATTTTGCCTT
CCTGTTTTTGCTCACCCAGAAACGCTGGTGAAAGTAAAAGATGCTGAAGATCAGTTGGGTGCACGAGTGG
GTTACATCGAACTGGATCTCAACAGCGGTAAGATCCTTGAGAGTTTTCGCCCCGAAGAACGTTTTCCAAT
GATGAGCACTTTTAAAGTTCTGCTATGTGGCGCGGTATTATCCCGTGTTGACGCCGGGCAAGAGCAACTC
GGTCGCCGCATACACTATTCTCAGAATGACTTGGTTGAGTACTCACCAGTCACAGAAAAGCATCTTACGG
ATGGCATGACAGTAAGAGAATTATGCAGTGCTGCCATAACCATGAGTGATAACACTGCGGCCAACTTACT
TCTGACAACGATCGGAGGACCGAAGGAGCTAACCGCTTTTTTGCACAACATGGGGGATCATGTAACTCGC
CTTGATCGTTGGGAACCGGAGCTGAATGAAGCCATACCAAACGACGAGCGTGACACCACGATGCCTGCAG
CAATGGCAACAACGTTGCGCAAACTATTAACTGGCGAACTACTTACTCTAGCTTCCCGGCAACAATTAAT
AGACTGGATGGAGGCGGATAAAGTTGCAGGACCACTTCTGCGCTCGGCCCTTCCGGCTGGCTGGTTTATT
GCTGATAAATCTGGAGCCGGTGAGCGTGGGTCTCGCGGTATCATTGCAGCACTGGGGCCAGATGGTAAGC
CCTCCCGTATCGTAGTTATCTACACGACGGGGAGTCAGGCAACTATGGATGAACGAAATAGACAGATCGC
TGAGATAGGTGCCTCACTGATTAAGCATTGGTAACTGTCAGACCAAGTTTACTCATATATACTTTAGATT
GATTTAAAACTTCATTTTTAATTTAAAAGGATCTAGGTGAAGATCCTTTTTGATAATCTCATGACCAAAA
TCCCTTAACGTGAGTTTTCGTTCCACTGAGCGTCAGACCCCGTAGAAAAGATCAAAGGATCTTCTTGAGA
TCCTTTTTTTCTGCGCGTAATCTGCTGCTTGCAAACAAAAAAACCACCGCTACCAGCGGTGGTTTGTTTG
CCGGATCAAGAGCTACCAACTCTTTTTCCGAAGGTAACTGGCTTCAGCAGAGCGCAGATACCAAATACTG
TCCTTCTAGTGTAGCCGTAGTTAGGCCACCACTTCAAGAACTCTGTAGCACCGCCTACATACCTCGCTCT
GCTAATCCTGTTACCAGTGGCTGCTGCCAGTGGCGATAAGTCGTGTCTTACCGGGTTGGACTCAAGACGA
TAGTTACCGGATAAGGCGCAGCGGTCGGGCTGAACGGGGGGTTCGTGCACACAGCCCAGCTTGGAGCGAA
CGACCTACACCGAACTGAGATACCTACAGCGTGAGCTATGAGAAAGCGCCACGCTTCCCGAAGGGAGAAA
GGCGGACAGGTATCCGGTAAGCGGCAGGGTCGGAACAGGAGAGCGCACGAGGGAGCTTCCAGGGGGAAAC
GCCTGGTATCTTTATAGTCCTGTCGGGTTTCGCCACCTCTGACTTGAGCGTCGATTTTTGTGATGCTCGT
CAGGGGGGCGGAGCCTATGGAAAAACGCCAGCAACGCGGCCTTTTTACGGTTCCTGGCCTTTTGCTGGCC
TTTTGCTCACATGTTCTTTCCTGCGTTATCCCCTGATTCTGTGGATAACCGTATTACCGCCTTTGAGTGA
GCTGATACCGCTCGCCGCAGCCGAACGACCGAGCGCAGCGAGTCAGTGAGCGAGGAAGCGGAAGAGCGCC
TGATGCGGTATTTTCTCCTTACGCATCTGTGCGGTATTTCACACCGCATAAATTCCGACACCATCGAATG
GCGCAAAACCTTTCGCGGTATGGCATGATAGCGCCCGGAAGAGAGTCAATTCAGGGTGGTGAATGTGAAA
CCAGTAACGTTATACGATGTCGCAGAGTATGCCGGTGTCTCTTATCAGACCGTTTCCCGCGTGGTGAACC
AGGCCAGCCACGTTTCTGCGAAAACGCGGGAAAAAGTGGAAGCGGCGATGGCGGAGCTGAATTACATTCC
CAACCGCGTGGCACAACAACTGGCGGGCAAACAGTCGTTGCTGATTGGCGTTGCCACCTCCAGTCTGGCC
CTGCACGCGCCGTCGCAAATTGTCGCGGCGATTAAATCTCGCGCCGATCAACTGGGTGCCAGCGTGGTGG
TGTCGATGGTAGAACGAAGCGGCGTCGAAGCCTGTAAAGCGGCGGTGCACAATCTTCTCGCGCAACGCGT
CAGTGGGCTGATCATTAACTATCCGCTGGATGACCAGGATGCCATTGCTGTGGAAGCTGCCTGCACTAAT
GTTCCGGCGTTATTTCTTGATGTCTCTGACCAGACACCCATCAACAGTATTATTTTCTCCCATGAAGACG
GTACGCGACTGGGCGTGGAGCATCTGGTCGCATTGGGTCACCAGCAAATCGCGCTGTTAGCGGGCCCATT
AAGTTCTGTCTCGGCGCGTCTGCGTCTGGCTGGCTGGCATAAATATCTCACTCGCAATCAAATTCAGCCG
ATAGCGGAACGGGAAGGCGACTGGAGTGCCATGTCCGGTTTTCAACAAACCATGCAAATGCTGAATGAGG
GCATCGTTCCCACTGCGATGCTGGTTGCCAACGATCAGATGGCGCTGGGCGCAATGCGCGCCATTACCGA
GTCCGGGCTGCGCGTTGGTGCGGATATCTCGGTAGTGGGATACGACGATACCGAAGACAGCTCATGTTAT
ATCCCGCCGTTAACCACCATCAAACAGGATTTTCGCCTGCTGGGGCAAACCAGCGTGGACCGCTTGCTGC
AACTCTCTCAGGGCCAGGCGGTGAAGGGCAATCAGCTGTTGCCCGTCTCACTGGTGAAAAGAAAAACCAC
CCTGGCGCCCAATACGCAAACCGCCTCTCCCCGCGCGTTGGCCGATTCATTAATGCAGCTGGCACGACAG
GTTTCCCGACTGGAAAGCGGGCAGTGAGCGCAACGCAATTAATGTAAGTTAGCTCACTCATTAGGCACCC
CAGGC
