>Addgene plasmid #248587 | GST-tag ARIH1 binding E2 variant L3A1-1 | depositor partial sequence | sequence record 490179 | covers full insert, gex5 primer
TCCTCCAAAATCGGATGAAAACCTGTATTTTCAGGGATCCATGCGGGCGGCCACAAGGAGGCTGAGGTGG
GAGCTTGAAGAAATCCGCAAAGCAGGGATGAAAAACTTCCGTAACATCCAGGTTGATGAAGCTAATTTAT
TGACTTGGCAAGGGCTTATTGTTCCTGACAACCCTCCATATGATAAGGGAGCCTTCAGAATCGAAATCAA
CTTTCCAGCAGAGTACCCATTCAAACCACCGAAGATCACATTTAAAACAAAGATCTATCACCCAAACATC
GACGAAAAGGGGCAGGTCTGTCTGCCAGTAATTAGTGCCGAAAACTGGAAGCCAGCAACCAAAACCGACC
AAGTAATCCAGTCCCTCATAGCACTGGTGAATGACCCCCAGCCTGAGCACCCGCTTCGGGCTGACCTAGC
TGAAGAATACTCTAAGGACCGTAAAAAATTCGCAAAGAATGCTGAAGAGTTTACAAAGAAATATGGGGAA
AAGCGACCTGTGGACGGTCTTAACGACATCTTCGAGGCTCAAAAGATTGAATGGCATGAATAAGCGGCCG
CATCGTGACTGACTGACGATCTGCCTCGCGCGTTTCGGTGATGACGGTGAAAACCTCTGACACATGCAGC
TCCCGGAGACGGTCACAGCTTGTCTGTAAGCGGATGCCGGGAGCAGACAAGCCCGTCAGGGCGCGTCAGC
GGGTGTTGGCGGGTGTCGGGGCGCAGCCATGACCCAGTCACGTAGCGATAGCGGAGTGTATAATTCTTGA
AGACGAAAGGGCCTCGTGATACGCCTATTTTTATAGGTTAATGTCATGATAATAATGGTTTCTTAGACGT
CAGGTGGCACTTTTCGGGGAAATGTGCGCGGAACCCCTATTTGTTTATTTTTCTAAATACATTCAAATAT
GTATCCGCTCATGAGACAATAACCCTGATAAATGCTTCAATAATATTGAAAAAGGAAGAGTATGAGTATT
CAACATTTCCGTGTCGCCCTTATTCCCTTTTTTGCGGCATTTTGCCTTCCTGTTTTTGCTCACCCAGAAA
CGCTGGTGAAAGTAAAGATGCTGAAGATCAGTTGGGTGCMCRAGTGGGTTACWTCGAACTGGATYTCACM
GCGGTAAGATCCTTGAAAGTTTCGCCCSAAGAACGTTTTCCAAKGATGA
